Addgene plasmid #129353: pRSET-QUEEN 7mu E83A
Purpose: mutant of QUEEN-7mu
Depositing lab: Yasushi Okada. Depositing organization: RIKEN Center for Biosystems Dynamics Research, Kobe. Publication: Live cell imaging of metabolic heterogeneity by quantitative fluorescent ATP indicator protein, QUEEN-37C. Yaginuma H, Okada Y. bioRxiv 2021.10.08.463131 10.1101/2021.10.08.463131.
Backbone
  Vector backbone: pRSET B
  Vector type: Bacterial Expression
Growth in bacteria
  Bacterial resistance: Ampicillin, 100 μg/mL
  Growth temperature: 37°C
  Growth strain: DH5alpha
  Copy number: High Copy
Gene/Insert
  Gene/Insert name: QUEEN 7mu E83A
  Species: Synthetic
  Cloning method: Restriction Enzyme; 5′ cloning site Unknown (unknown if destroyed)
Terms and licenses: Academic/Nonprofit Terms; Industry Terms: Not Available to Industry
Depositor comments: Depositor Adm #1203 . Please visit https://www.biorxiv.org/content/10.1101/2021.10.08.463131v1 for bioRxiv preprint.
How to cite: pRSET-QUEEN 7mu E83A was a gift from Yasushi Okada (Addgene plasmid # 129353 ; http://n2t.net/addgene:129353 ; RRID:Addgene_129353)
