[The description below was written by a language model from this plasmid's Addgene catalogue record and pLannotate feature annotations shown in this document.]
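Description:
pRSET-QUEEN 7mu E83A is a roughly 4 kb bacterial expression plasmid built on the pRSET B backbone and carrying a point mutant (E83A) of the synthetic fluorescent ATP indicator QUEEN-7mu. It is maintained in E. coli at high copy through a ColE1/pUC-type origin and selected with ampicillin via the β-lactamase gene and its own promoter. An f1 phage origin is also present, which in principle permits single-stranded DNA production. Short lacZα and lacI fragments flagged by the annotation appear to be backbone remnants rather than functional genes.

Expression is driven by a T7 promoter with the T7 gene 10 ribosome binding site and ends at a T7 terminator, so production requires a host that supplies T7 RNA polymerase. The open reading frame begins with the usual pRSET N-terminal leader: a His-tag region (annotated as a capTEV fragment), the T7 gene 10 leader, and the Xpress epitope with its enterokinase cleavage site, which together support affinity purification and detection. The sensor itself is annotated as a GFP-derived sequence (cEGFP) inserted between two portions of the bacterial F-type ATP synthase ε subunit (atpC, matching Geobacillus/Bacillus PS3 entries). This fits a design in which ATP binding by the ε subunit alters the fluorescence of the embedded fluorescent protein.

The record describes the construct only as a mutant of QUEEN-7mu and does not state the effect of the E83A substitution. The associated work concerns quantitative live-cell ATP imaging, and the plasmid is suited to producing recombinant tagged protein in E. coli for characterising this variant.
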