Features (pLannotate 1.2.2; 16 found; start..end, strand, type, name):
      1..19      +  promoter       T7 promoter: promoter for bacteriophage T7 RNA polymerase
     51..73      +  RBS            RBS: efficient ribosome binding site from bacteriophage T7 gene 10 (Olins and Rangwala, 1989)
     92..110     +  CDS            capTEV™ (fragment): composite tag for in vivo biotinylation, TEV protease cleavage, and 6xHis tagging
    111..143     +  CDS            T7 tag (gene 10 leader): leader peptide from bacteriophage T7 gene 10 promotes efficient translation in E. coli
    147..170     +  CDS            Xpress™ tag: Xpress™ epitope tag, including an enterokinase recognition and cleavage site
    177..497     +  CDS            atpC (fragment): ATPE_GEOKA - Experimental evidence at protein level: Swiss-Prot protein existence level 1. Produces ATP from ADP in the presence of a proton gradient across the membrane. From Geobacillus kaustophilus (strain HTA426).
    516..1238    +  CDS            cEGFP: cEGFP is a basic (constitutively fluorescent) green fluorescent protein published in 2008, derived from Aequorea victoria.
   1245..1316    +  CDS            atpC (fragment): ATPE_BACP3 - Experimental evidence at protein level: Swiss-Prot protein existence level 1. Produces ATP from ADP in the presence of a proton gradient across the membrane. From Bacillus sp. (strain PS3).
   1337..1386    +  CDS            SET1 (fragment): solubility-enhancement tag derived from T7 phage gene 10B
   1394..1441    +  terminator     T7 terminator: transcription terminator for bacteriophage T7 RNA polymerase
   1467..1533    +  CDS            lacZα (fragment): LacZα fragment of β-galactosidase; lacZ fragment
   1538..1966    +  rep_origin     f1 ori (sequence partly withheld): f1 bacteriophage origin of replication; arrow indicates direction of (+) strand synthesis
   2019..2123    +  promoter       AmpR promoter: bla
   2124..2984    +  CDS            AmpR: β-lactamase; bla; confers resistance to ampicillin, carbenicillin, and related antibiotics
   3155..3743    +  rep_origin     ori: high-copy-number ColE1/pMB1/pBR322/pUC origin of replication
   3926..3979    +  CDS            lacI (fragment): lac repressor; lacI; The lac repressor binds to the lac operator to inhibit transcription in E. coli. This inhibition can be relieved by adding lactose or isopropyl-β-D-thiogalactopyranoside (IPTG).
>Addgene plasmid #129353 | pRSET-QUEEN 7mu E83A | addgene full sequence | sequence record 259260 | Addgene NGS Result
TAATACGACTCACTATAGGGAGACCACAACGGTTTCCCTCTAGAAATAATTTTGTTTAACTTTAAGAAGG
AGATATACATATGCGGGGTTCTCATCATCATCATCATGGTATGGCTAGCATGACTGGTGGACAGCAAATG
GGTCGGGATCTGTACGACGATGACGATAAGGATCCGATGAAAACGATCCACGTGAGCGTCACTACTCCTG
ATGGCCCGGTGTACGAAGACGATGTTGAAATGGTCAGCGTCAAAGCGAAAAGCGGCGAGCTCGGCATTTT
GCCGGGGCACATTCCGCTTAAGGCCCCGCTCGAGATCAGCGCGGCCCGGCTGAAAAAAGGCGGCAAAACG
CAATACATTGCCGTCAGCGGCGGCAATTTGGAAGTCCGCCCGGACAAAGTGACGATTAACGCTCAAGCTG
CTGCTCGGGCGGAGGACATTGACGTCCTCCGCGCCAAAGCGGCGAAAGAGCGGGCGGAGCGCCGCCTGCA
AAGCCAGACCCGTTACAACAGCCACAACGTCTATATCATGGCCGACAAGCAGAAGAACGGCATCAAGGTG
AACTTCAAGATCCGCCACAACATCGAGGACGGCAGCGTGCAGCTCGCCGACCACTACCAGCAGAACACCC
CCATCGGCGACGGCCCCGTGCTGCTGCCCGACAACCACTACCTGAGCACCCAGTCCAAGCTGAGCAAAGA
CCCCAACGAGAAGCGCGATCACATGGTCCTGCTGGAGTTCGTGACCGCCGCCGGGATCACTCTCGGCATG
GACGAGCTGTACAAGGGTGGCACCGGAGGGAGCATGGTGAGCAAGGGCGAGGAGCTGTTCACCGGGGTGG
TGCCCATCCTGGTCGAGCTGGACGGCGACGTAAACGGCCACAAGTTCAGCGTGTCCGGCGAGGGCGAGGG
CGATGCCACCTACGGCAAGCTGACCCTGAAGTTCATCTGCACCACCGGCAAGCTGCCCGTGCCCTGGCCC
ACCCTCGTGACCACCCTGACCTACGGCGTGCAGTGCTTCAGCCGCTACCCCGACCACATGAAGCAGCACG
ACTTCTTCAAGTCCGCCATGCCCGAAGGCTACGTCCAGGAGCGCACCATCTTCTTCAAGGACGACGGCAA
CTACAAGACCCGCGCCGAGGTGAAGTTCGAGGGCGACACCCTGGTGAACCGCATCGAGCTGAAGGGCATC
GACTTCAAGGAGGACGGCAACATCCTGGGGCACAAGCTGGAGTACAACCTGGGTGACATCGACTTCAAAC
GGGCCGAACTGGCGTTAAAACGCGCCATGAACCGTTTGAGCGTTGCGGAAATGAAGTGAATTCGAAGCTT
GATCCGGCTGCTAACAAAGCCCGAAAGGAAGCTGAGTTGGCTGCTGCCACCGCTGAGCAATAACTAGCAT
AACCCCTTGGGGCCTCTAAACGGGTCTTGAGGGGTTTTTTGCTGAAAGGAGGAACTATATCCGGATCTGG
CGTAATAGCGAAGAGGCCCGCACCGATCGCCCTTCCCAACAGTTGCGCAGCCTGAATGGCGAATGGG
[124 nt withheld, positions 1538-1661]
C
[91 nt withheld, positions 1663-1753]
A
[49 nt withheld, positions 1755-1803]
CCTTTGACGTTGGAGTCCACGTTCTTT
[37 nt withheld, positions 1831-1867]
ACCCTATCTCGGTCTATTCTTTTGATTTATAAGGGATTTTGCCGATTTCGGCCTATTGGTTAAAAAATGA
GCTGATTTAACAAAAATTTAACGCGAATTTTAACAAAATATTAACGCTTACAATTTAGGTGGCACTTTTC
GGGGAAATGTGCGCGGAACCCCTATTTGTTTATTTTTCTAAATACATTCAAATATGTATCCGCTCATGAG
ACAATAACCCTGATAAATGCTTCAATAATATTGAAAAAGGAAGAGTATGAGTATTCAACATTTCCGTGTC
GCCCTTATTCCCTTTTTTGCGGCATTTTGCCTTCCTGTTTTTGCTCACCCAGAAACGCTGGTGAAAGTAA
AAGATGCTGAAGATCAGTTGGGTGCACGAGTGGGTTACATCGAACTGGATCTCAACAGCGGTAAGATCCT
TGAGAGTTTTCGCCCCGAAGAACGTTTTCCAATGATGAGCACTTTTAAAGTTCTGCTATGTGGCGCGGTA
TTATCCCGTATTGACGCCGGGCAAGAGCAACTCGGTCGCCGCATACACTATTCTCAGAATGACTTGGTTG
AGTACTCACCAGTCACAGAAAAGCATCTTACGGATGGCATGACAGTAAGAGAATTATGCAGTGCTGCCAT
AACCATGAGTGATAACACTGCGGCCAACTTACTTCTGACAACGATCGGAGGACCGAAGGAGCTAACCGCT
TTTTTGCACAACATGGGGGATCATGTAACTCGCCTTGATCGTTGGGAACCGGAGCTGAATGAAGCCATAC
CAAACGACGAGCGTGACACCACGATGCCTGTAGCAATGGCAACAACGTTGCGCAAACTATTAACTGGCGA
ACTACTTACTCTAGCTTCCCGGCAACAATTAATAGACTGGATGGAGGCGGATAAAGTTGCAGGACCACTT
CTGCGCTCGGCCCTTCCGGCTGGCTGGTTTATTGCTGATAAATCTGGAGCCGGTGAGCGTGGGTCTCGCG
GTATCATTGCAGCACTGGGGCCAGATGGTAAGCCCTCCCGTATCGTAGTTATCTACACGACGGGGAGTCA
GGCAACTATGGATGAACGAAATAGACAGATCGCTGAGATAGGTGCCTCACTGATTAAGCATTGGTAACTG
TCAGACCAAGTTTACTCATATATACTTTAGATTGATTTAAAACTTCATTTTTAATTTAAAAGGATCTAGG
TGAAGATCCTTTTTGATAATCTCATGACCAAAATCCCTTAACGTGAGTTTTCGTTCCACTGAGCGTCAGA
CCCCGTAGAAAAGATCAAAGGATCTTCTTGAGATCCTTTTTTTCTGCGCGTAATCTGCTGCTTGCAAACA
AAAAAACCACCGCTACCAGCGGTGGTTTGTTTGCCGGATCAAGAGCTACCAACTCTTTTTCCGAAGGTAA
CTGGCTTCAGCAGAGCGCAGATACCAAATACTGTTCTTCTAGTGTAGCCGTAGTTAGGCCACCACTTCAA
GAACTCTGTAGCACCGCCTACATACCTCGCTCTGCTAATCCTGTTACCAGTGGCTGCTGCCAGTGGCGAT
AAGTCGTGTCTTACCGGGTTGGACTCAAGACGATAGTTACCGGATAAGGCGCAGCGGTCGGGCTGAACGG
GGGGTTCGTGCACACAGCCCAGCTTGGAGCGAACGACCTACACCGAACTGAGATACCTACAGCGTGAGCT
ATGAGAAAGCGCCACGCTTCCCGAAGGGAGAAAGGCGGACAGGTATCCGGTAAGCGGCAGGGTCGGAACA
GGAGAGCGCACGAGGGAGCTTCCAGGGGGAAACGCCTGGTATCTTTATAGTCCTGTCGGGTTTCGCCACC
TCTGACTTGAGCGTCGATTTTTGTGATGCTCGTCAGGGGGGCGGAGCCTATGGAAAAACGCCAGCAACGC
GGCCTTTTTACGGTTCCTGGCCTTTTGCTGGCCTTTTGCTCACATGTTCTTTCCTGCGTTATCCCCTGAT
TCTGTGGATAACCGTATTACCGCCTTTGAGTGAGCTGATACCGCTCGCCGCAGCCGAACGACCGAGCGCA
GCGAGTCAGTGAGCGAGGAAGCGGAAGAGCGCCCAATACGCAAACCGCCTCTCCCCGCGCGTTGGCCGAT
TCATTAATGCAGGATCTCGATCCCGCGAAAT
